Addgene plasmid #60987: pMTB-Multibow-mG
Purpose: Part of Multibow set of constructs--each FP gene is initially not expressed and then adopts a permanent ON or OFF status upon Cre-mediated recombination. Encodes membrane bound EGFP
Depositing lab: Sean Megason. Depositing organization: Harvard Medical School. Publication: Multibow: digital spectral barcodes for cell tracing. Xiong F, Obholzer ND, Noche RR, Megason SG. PLoS One. 2015 May 26;10(5):e0127822. doi: 10.1371/journal.pone.0127822. eCollection 2015. PONE-D-14-56414 PubMed 26010570.
Backbone
  Vector backbone: pMTB
  Vector type: Zebrafish
Growth in bacteria
  Bacterial resistance: Ampicillin, 100 μg/mL
  Growth temperature: 37°C
  Growth strain: Stbl3
  Copy number: Low Copy
Gene/Insert
  Gene/Insert name: EGFP
  Species: Synthetic
  Promoter: Bactin2
  Tag / fusion protein: membrane tag (N terminal on insert)
  Cloning method: Gibson Cloning
  Sequencing primers: 5′ SP6; 3′ CAGCAGGACCATTTATCATGCTGCTGC
Terms and licenses: Academic/Nonprofit Terms; Industry Terms: Not Available to Industry
Depositor comments: Multibow constructs contain repetitive loxP sites that make these constructs prone to recombination. The constructs display a few issues with bacterial stability and sequencing that need to be considered when amplifying, storing and using them. First, in our hands Multibow constructs have displayed instability in E.coli cultures and had low yield in Maxi/Midi-preps. Mini-prep is recommended to harvest Multibow constructs. For transformation, we have had success with 5-alpha F'Iq cells (NEB). Second, the sequencing of Multibow constructs may run into problems of low quality/inaccurate reads. A problematic trace file does not necessarily mean the construct is wrong or the sample has mixed sequences. Third, before using the constructs harvested from mini-prep for injections, we recommend a further purification step using DNA purification kits such as MinElute PCR purification kit (Qiagen). All Multibow constructs share a backbone of pMTB vector (AMP resistance) containing the tol2 sites for transgenic insertion and the loxP recombination sites. To validate the variable region, we recommend sequencing with this specific primer: 5'-CAGCAGGACCATTTATCATGCTGCTGC-3', which recognizes the end of the variable region. The Sp6 primer may not provide enough reading length to reach the variable region.
How to cite: pMTB-Multibow-mG was a gift from Sean Megason (Addgene plasmid # 60987 ; http://n2t.net/addgene:60987 ; RRID:Addgene_60987)
