[The description below was written by a language model from this plasmid's Addgene catalogue record.]
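Description:
pMTB-Multibow-mG is a zebrafish transgenesis plasmid built on the pMTB backbone, which carries Tol2 transposon sites so that the cassette between them can be integrated into the genome by Tol2 transposase after injection. In bacteria it is maintained as a low-copy plasmid under ampicillin selection. The record does not name the origin of replication, and no feature table is available to confirm the exact arrangement of elements.

The payload is a synthetic EGFP coding sequence with an N-terminal membrane-targeting tag, giving membrane-bound green fluorescence (the "mG" of the name). It is placed under the Bactin2 (beta-actin 2) promoter, which is generally used for broad expression in zebrafish. The insert was assembled by Gibson cloning. The fluorescent protein gene sits within an arrangement of loxP recombination sites such that it is initially not expressed. Cre-mediated recombination then settles each copy permanently into either an ON or an OFF state. The precise orientation and number of lox sites are not given in the record.

This plasmid is one member of the Multibow set, in which constructs encoding different fluorescent proteins are used together. Because each gene independently resolves to ON or OFF after Cre activity, cells acquire heritable combinatorial colour codes, described as digital spectral barcodes, that can be used for cell tracing and lineage analysis. The depositor notes that the repeated loxP sites make these constructs prone to recombination in E. coli. This leads to instability, low yields and sometimes poor-quality sequencing reads that do not necessarily mean the construct is wrong, so the variable region is best verified with a primer that anneals at its end.
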