>Addgene plasmid #60987 | pMTB-Multibow-mG | addgene partial sequence | sequence record 99290 | SP6 5'-ATTTAGGTGACACTATAG-3'
TTTTGCAGGATCCGCCACCATGACTAGCTCGAGATAACTTCGTATAGTATACCTTATACGAAGTTATCGA
GCTCATAACTTCGTATAGGATACTTTATACGAAGTTATAACTCGAGATAACTTCGTATAGCATACATTAT
ACGAAGTTATACCGGCAGATCTCGCCACCATGGTGAGTGTGATTAAACCAGAGATGAAGATGAAGTACTT
CATGGACGGCTCCGTCAATGGGCATGAGTTCACAGTTGAAGGTGAAGGCACAGGCAAACCTTACGAGGGA
CATCAAGAGATGACACTACGCGTCACAATGGCCAAGGGCGGGCCAATGCCTTTCTCGTTTGACTTAGTGT
CACACACGTTCTGTTACGGCCACAGACCTTTTACTAAATATCCAGAAGAGATACCAGACTATTTCAAACA
AGCATTTCCTGAAGGCCTGTCATGGGAAAGGTCGTTGCAGTTCGTGGGCTGGGAGGCCTCCTCCGAGCGG
ATGTACCCCGAGGACGGCGCCCTG
