>Addgene plasmid #60987 | pMTB-Multibow-mG | addgene partial sequence | sequence record 99971 | Multibow-Rev 5'-CAGCAGGACCATTTATCATGCTGCTGC-3'
GTCCATGCCGAGAGTGATCCCGGCGGCGGTCACGAACTCCAGCAGGACCATGTGATCGCGCTTCTCGTTG
GGGTCTTTGCTCAGGGCGGACTGGGTGCTCAGGTAGTGGTTGTCGGGCAGCAGCACGGGGCCGTCGCCGA
TGGGGGTGTTCTGCTGGTAGTGGTCGGCGAGCTGCACGCTGCCGTCCTCGATGTTGTGGCGGATCTTGAA
GTTCACCTTGATGCCGTTCTTCTGCTTGTCGGCCATGATATAGACGTTGTGGCTGTTGTAGTTGTACTCC
AGCTTGTGCCCCAGGATGTTGCCGTCCTCCTTGAAGTCGATGCCCTTCAGCTCGATGCGGTTCACCAGGG
TGTCGCCCTCGAACTTCACCTCGGCGCGGGTCTTGTAGTTGCCGTCGTCCTTGAAGAAGATGGTGCGCTC
CTGGACGTAGCCTTCGGGCATGGCGGACTTGAAGAAGTCGTGCTGCTTCATGTGGTCGGGGTAGCGGCTG
AAGCACTGCACGCCGTAGGTCAGGGTGGTCACGAGGGTGGGCCAGGGCACGGGCAGCTTGCCGGTGGTGC
AGATGAACTTCAGGGTCAGCTTGCCGTAGGTGGCATCGCCCTCGCCCTCGCCGGACACGCTGAACTTGTG
GCCGTTTACGTCGCCGTCCAGCTCGACCAGGATGGGCACCACCCCGGTGAACAGCTCCTCGCCCTTGCTC
ACCTTGCTGCACCTGCACCTCCAGCTGG
