>Addgene plasmid #60987 | pMTB-Multibow-mG | addgene partial sequence | sequence record 99974 | Multibow-fwd 5'-gccaccacctgttcctgtag-3'
GGATCTAGGATAACTTCGTATAGGATACTTTATACGAAGTTATTGATCAATTCACAGCCACCATGCTGTG
CTGCATCAGAAGAACTAAACCGGTTGAGAAGAATGAAGAGGCCGATCAGGAGCTGCAGTCGACGGTACCG
CGGGCCCGGGATCCACCGGTCGCCACCATGGGAGCGCCAGCTGGAGGTGCAGGTGCAGCAAGGTGAGCAA
GGGCGAGGAGCTGTTCACCGGGGTGGTGCCCATCCTGGTCGAGCTGGACGGCGACGTAAACGGCCACAAG
TTCAGCGTGTCCGGCGAGGGCGAGGGCGATGCCACCTACGGCAAGCTGACCCTGAAGTTCATCTGCACCA
CCGGCAAGCTGCCCGTGCCCTGGCCCACCCTCGTGACCACCCTGACCTACGGCGTGCAGTGCTTCAGCCG
CTACCCCGACCACATGAAGCAGCACGACTTCTTCAAGTCCGCCATGCCCGAAGGCTACGTCCAGGAGCGC
ACCATCTTCTTCAAGGACGACGGCAACTACAAGACCCGCGCCGAGGTGAAGTTCGAGGGCGACACCCTGG
TGAACCGCATCGAGCTGAAGGGCATCGACTTCAAGGAGGACGGCAACATCCTGGGGCACAAGCTGGAGTA
CAACTACAACAGCCACAACGTCTATATCATGGCCGACAAGCAGAAGAACGGCATCAAGGTGAACTTCAAG
ATCCGCCACAACATCGAGGACGGCAGCGTGCAGCTCGCCGACCACTACCAGCAGAACACCCCCATCGGCG
ACGGCCCCGTGCTGCTGCCCGACAACCACTACCTGAGCACCCAGTCCGCCCTGAGCAAAGACCCCAACGA
GAAGCGCGATCACATGGTCCTGCTGGAGTTCGTGACCGCCGCCGGGATCACTCTCGGCATGGACGAGCTG
TACAAGGCAGCAGCATGATAAATGGTCCTGCTGGAGTTCGTGACCGCC
