>Addgene plasmid #60987 | pMTB-Multibow-mG | addgene partial sequence | sequence record 101983 | pMTBF2 5'-tttagggagtggtcctggtg-3'
TGTTCCTTTTTACTGAGCCCTACGACTCTGGCTGAGTGCCACACCGCCGGCAGCCGCAAAGCGGCTCAAA
CCATTGCCTTTTATGGTAATAATGAGAGAATGCAGAGGGACTTCCTTTGTCTGGCATATCTGAGGCGCGC
GCTGTCACTAGCGCCCACCAGCGGTCAGACTGTAGAATGCAGAGCAAAACAGGAAGTTGACTCCAGATGG
TCACATGCTTGCTGAAACNCCTCTCCCTGGCAGCAGTGCAATTCTAACAGTTTCCCTTTCTTTTACAGTT
CGCCATCCTAGGCCTATTTAGGTGACACTATAGAAGAGTACAAGCTACTTGTTCTTTTTGCAGGATCCGC
CACCATGACTAGCTCGAGATAACTTCGTATAGTATACCTTATACGAAGTTATCGAGCTCATAACTTCGTA
TAGGATACTTTATACGAAGTTATAACTCGAGATAACTTCGTATAGCATACATTATACGAAGTTATACCGG
CAGATCTCGCCACCATGGTGAGTGTGATTAAACCATAGATGAAGATGAAGTACTTCATGGACGGCTCC
